Addgene plasmid #82762: pDONR223_TP53_p.P278T
Purpose: Gateway Donor vector containing TP53, part of the Target Accelerator Plasmid Collection.
Depositing lab: Jesse Boehm & Matthew Meyerson & David Root. Depositing organization: Broad Institute. Publication: High-throughput Phenotyping of Lung Cancer Somatic Mutations. Berger AH, Brooks AN, Wu X, Shrestha Y, Chouinard C, Piccioni F, Bagul M, Kamburov A, Imielinski M, Hogstrom L, Zhu C, Yang X, Pantel S, Sakai R, Watson J, Kaplan N, Campbell JD, Singh S, Root DE, Narayan R, Natoli T, Lahr DL, Tirosh I, Tamayo P, Getz G, Wong B, Doench J, Subramanian A, Golub TR, Meyerson M, Boehm JS. Cancer Cell. 2016 Aug 8;30(2):214-28. doi: 10.1016/j.ccell.2016.06.022. Epub 2016 Jul 28. PubMed 27478040.
Backbone
  Vector backbone: pDONR223
  Backbone manufacturer: Invitrogen
  Vector type: Gateway Entry vector
Growth in bacteria
  Bacterial resistance: Spectinomycin, 50 μg/mL
  Growth temperature: 37°C
  Growth strain: DH5alpha
  Copy number: High Copy
Gene/Insert
  Gene/Insert name: TP53 (alt name: NM_001126112)
  Species: H. sapiens (human)
  Mutation: P72R; P278T
  Entrez Gene: TP53 (a.k.a. BCC7, BMFS5, LFS1, P53, TRP53)
  Promoter: None
  Cloning method: Gateway Cloning
  Sequencing primers: 5′ M13pUC-fwd; 3′ M13-Rev
Terms and licenses: Academic/Nonprofit Terms; Industry Terms: Not Available to Industry
Depositor comments: CLOSED (stop codon immediately follows insert)
How to cite: pDONR223_TP53_p.P278T was a gift from Jesse Boehm & Matthew Meyerson & David Root (Addgene plasmid # 82762 ; http://n2t.net/addgene:82762 ; RRID:Addgene_82762)
