[The description below was written by a language model from this plasmid's Addgene catalogue record and pLannotate feature annotations shown in this document.]
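Description:
pDONR223_TP53_p.P278T is a Gateway entry clone built in the pDONR223 backbone, carrying a mutant human TP53 open reading frame (reference transcript NM_001126112) for transfer into destination vectors. It is a small bacterial plasmid of about 4 kb that replicates in E. coli from a high-copy ColE1/pUC-type origin. It is selected with spectinomycin through the aadA aminoglycoside adenylyltransferase gene (SmR), which sits downstream of a fragment of a class 1 integron Pc promoter. Short lacI, lacZα and gentamicin-resistance fragments in the annotation appear to be backbone remnants rather than functional genes.

The p53 coding sequence is flanked on both sides by attL recombination sites. The automated annotation labels both as attL3, and they lie in opposite orientations. An LR Clonase reaction can use these sites to move the ORF directionally into any compatible Gateway destination vector. The insert encodes the P278T substitution together with P72R. The record describes the clone as "closed", meaning a stop codon immediately follows the ORF, so it yields native or N-terminally tagged protein but cannot be fused to C-terminal tags. No promoter drives the insert in this vector. The rrnB T1 and T2 terminators upstream of the cassette insulate it from read-through transcription, and a T7 promoter lies just outside the downstream att site, pointing back toward the insert.

The plasmid belongs to the Target Accelerator Plasmid Collection. That collection is associated with high-throughput phenotyping of lung cancer somatic mutations, where such entry clones serve as a source of variant alleles for expression constructs used in functional comparison with wild-type genes.
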