Features (pLannotate 1.2.2; 12 found; start..end, strand, type, name):
    121..213     +  CDS            lacI (fragment): lac repressor; lacI; The lac repressor binds to the lac operator to inhibit transcription in E. coli. This inhibition can be relieved by adding lactose or isopropyl-β-D-thiogalactopyranoside (IPTG).
    268..295     -  terminator     rrnB T2 terminator: transcription terminator T2 from the E. coli rrnB gene
    427..470     +  terminator     rrnB T1 terminator: Escherichia coli rrnB; transcription terminator T1 from the E. coli rrnB gene
    517..553     -  CDS            lacZα (fragment): LacZα fragment of β-galactosidase; lacZ fragment
    570..665     +  protein_bind   attL3: mutant version of attL; recombination site for the Gateway® LR reaction LR Clonase™
    668..1849    +  CDS            p53: human tumor suppressor protein that is often mutated in cancers; Homo sapiens TP53; responds to cellular stresses to regulate the expression of target genes
   1854..1949    -  protein_bind   attL3: mutant version of attL; recombination site for the Gateway® LR reaction LR Clonase™
   1968..1986    -  promoter       T7 promoter: promoter for bacteriophage T7 RNA polymerase
   2176..2199    +  promoter       Pc promoter (fragment): intI1 (promoter lies within the coding sequence); class 1 integron promoter
   2375..2431    +  CDS            GmR (fragment): gentamycin acetyltransferase; aacC1; confers resistance to gentamycin
   2438..3229    +  CDS            SmR: aminoglycoside adenylyltransferase (Murphy, 1985); aadA; confers resistance to spectinomycin and streptomycin
   3322..3910    +  rep_origin     ori: high-copy-number ColE1/pMB1/pBR322/pUC origin of replication
>Addgene plasmid #82762 | pDONR223_TP53_p.P278T | addgene full sequence | sequence record 161835 | Addgene NGS result
CTTTCCTGCGTTATCCCCTGATTCTGTGGATAACCGTATTACCGCCTTTGAGTGAGCTGATACCGCTCGC
CGCAGCCGAACGACCGAGCGCAGCGAGTCAGTGAGCGAGGAAGCGGAAGAGCGCCCAATACGCAAACCGC
CTCTCCCCGCGCGTTGGCCGATTCATTAATGCAGCTGGCACGACAGGTTTCCCGACTGGAAAGCGGGCAG
TGAGCGCAACGCAATTAATACGCGTACCGCTAGCCAGGAAGAGTTTGTAGAAACGCAAAAAGGCCATCCG
TCAGGATGGCCTTCTGCTTAGTTTGATGCCTGGCAGTTTATGGCGGGCGTCCTGCCCGCCACCCTCCGGG
CCGTTGCTTCACAACGTTCAAATCCGCTCCCGGCGGATTTGTCCTACTCAGGAGAGCGTTCACCGACAAA
CAACAGATAAAACGAAAGGCCCAGTCTTCCGACTGAGCCTTTCGTTTTATTTGATGCCTGGCAGTTCCCT
ACTCTCGCGTTAACGCTAGCATGGATGTTTTCCCAGTCACGACGTTGTAAAACGACGGCCAGTCTTAAGC
TCGGGCCCCAAATAATGATTTTATTTTGACTGATAGTGACCTGTTCGTTGCAACAAATTGATGAGCAATG
CTTTTTTATAATGCCAACTTTGTACAAAAAAGTTGGCATGGAGGAGCCGCAGTCAGATCCTAGCGTCGAG
CCCCCTCTGAGTCAGGAAACATTTTCAGACCTATGGAAACTACTTCCTGAAAACAACGTTCTGTCCCCCT
TGCCGTCCCAAGCAATGGATGATTTGATGCTGTCCCCGGACGATATTGAACAATGGTTCACTGAAGACCC
AGGTCCAGATGAAGCTCCCAGAATGCCAGAGGCTGCTCCCCGCGTGGCCCCTGCACCAGCAGCTCCTACA
CCGGCGGCCCCTGCACCAGCCCCCTCCTGGCCCCTGTCATCTTCTGTCCCTTCCCAGAAAACCTACCAGG
GCAGCTACGGTTTCCGTCTGGGCTTCTTGCATTCTGGGACAGCCAAGTCTGTGACTTGCACGTACTCCCC
TGCCCTCAACAAGATGTTTTGCCAACTGGCCAAGACCTGCCCTGTGCAGCTGTGGGTTGATTCCACACCC
CCGCCCGGCACCCGCGTCCGCGCCATGGCCATCTACAAGCAGTCACAGCACATGACGGAGGTTGTGAGGC
GCTGCCCCCACCATGAGCGCTGCTCAGATAGCGATGGTCTGGCCCCTCCTCAGCATCTTATCCGAGTGGA
AGGAAATTTGCGTGTGGAGTATTTGGATGACAGAAACACTTTTCGACATAGTGTGGTGGTGCCCTATGAG
CCGCCTGAGGTTGGCTCTGACTGTACCACCATCCACTACAACTACATGTGTAACAGTTCCTGCATGGGCG
GCATGAACCGGAGGCCCATCCTCACCATCATCACACTGGAAGACTCCAGTGGTAATCTACTGGGACGGAA
CAGCTTTGAGGTGCGTGTTTGTGCCTGTACTGGGAGAGACCGGCGCACAGAGGAAGAGAATCTCCGCAAG
AAAGGGGAGCCTCACCACGAGCTGCCCCCAGGGAGCACTAAGCGAGCACTGCCCAACAACACCAGCTCCT
CTCCCCAGCCAAAGAAGAAACCACTGGATGGAGAATATTTCACCCTTCAGATCCGTGGGCGTGAGCGCTT
CGAGATGTTCCGAGAGCTGAATGAGGCCTTGGAACTCAAGGATGCCCAGGCTGGGAAGGAGCCAGGGGGG
AGCAGGGCTCACTCCAGCCACCTGAAGTCCAAAAAGGGTCAGTCTACCTCCCGCCATAAAAAACTCATGT
TCAAGACAGAAGGGCCTGACTCAGACTGATTGCCAACTTTCTTGTACAAAGTTGGCATTATAAGAAAGCA
TTGCTTATCAATTTGTTGCAACGAACAGGTCACTATCAGTCAAAATAAAATCATTATTTGCCATCCAGCT
GATATCCCCTATAGTGAGTCGTATTACATGGTCATAGCTGTTTCCTGGCAGCTCTGGCCCGTGTCTCAAA
ATCTCTGATGTTACATTGCACAAGATAAAAATATATCATCATGCCTCCTCTAGACCAGCCAGGACAGAAA
TGCCTCGACTTCGCTGCTACCCAAGGTTGCCGGGTGACGCACACCGTGGAAACGGATGAAGGCACGAACC
CAGTGGACATAAGCCTGTTCGGTTCGTAAGCTGTAATGCAAGTAGCGTATGCGCTCACGCAACTGGTCCA
GAACCTTGACCGAACGCAGCGGTGGTAACGGCGCAGTGGCGGTTTTCATGGCTTGTTATGACTGTTTTTT
TGGGGTACAGTCTATGCCTCGGGCATCCAAGCAGCAAGCGCGTTACGCCGTGGGTCGATGTTTGATGTTA
TGGAGCAGCAACGATGTTACGCAGCAGGGCAGTCGCCCTAAAACAAAGTTAAACATTATGAGGGAAGCGG
TGATCGCCGAAGTATCGACTCAACTATCAGAGGTAGTTGGCGTCATCGAGCGCCATCTCGAACCGACGTT
GCTGGCCGTACATTTGTACGGCTCCGCAGTGGATGGCGGCCTGAAGCCACACAGTGATATTGATTTGCTG
GTTACGGTGACCGTAAGGCTTGATGAAACAACGCGGCGAGCTTTGATCAACGACCTTTTGGAAACTTCGG
CTTCCCCTGGAGAGAGCGAGATTCTCCGCGCTGTAGAAGTCACCATTGTTGTGCACGACGACATCATTCC
GTGGCGTTATCCAGCTAAGCGCGAACTGCAATTTGGAGAATGGCAGCGCAATGACATTCTTGCAGGTATC
TTCGAGCCAGCCACGATCGACATTGATCTGGCTATCTTGCTGACAAAAGCAAGAGAACATAGCGTTGCCT
TGGTAGGTCCAGCGGCGGAGGAACTCTTTGATCCGGTTCCTGAACAGGATCTATTTGAGGCGCTAAATGA
AACCTTAACGCTATGGAACTCGCCGCCCGACTGGGCTGGCGATGAGCGAAATGTAGTGCTTACGTTGTCC
CGCATTTGGTACAGCGCAGTAACCGGCAAAATCGCGCCGAAGGATGTCGCTGCCGACTGGGCAATGGAGC
GCCTGCCGGCCCAGTATCAGCCCGTCATACTTGAAGCTAGACAGGCTTATCTTGGACAAGAAGAAGATCG
CTTGGCCTCGCGCGCAGATCAGTTGGAAGAATTTGTCCACTACGTGAAAGGCGAGATCACCAAGGTAGTC
GGCAAATAACCCTCGAGCCACCCATGACCAAAATCCCTTAACGTGAGTTACGCGTCGTTCCACTGAGCGT
CAGACCCCGTAGAAAAGATCAAAGGATCTTCTTGAGATCCTTTTTTTCTGCGCGTAATCTGCTGCTTGCA
AACAAAAAAACCACCGCTACCAGCGGTGGTTTGTTTGCCGGATCAAGAGCTACCAACTCTTTTTCCGAAG
GTAACTGGCTTCAGCAGAGCGCAGATACCAAATACTGTTCTTCTAGTGTAGCCGTAGTTAGGCCACCACT
TCAAGAACTCTGTAGCACCGCCTACATACCTCGCTCTGCTAATCCTGTTACCAGTGGCTGCTGCCAGTGG
CGATAAGTCGTGTCTTACCGGGTTGGACTCAAGACGATAGTTACCGGATAAGGCGCAGCGGTCGGGCTGA
ACGGGGGGTTCGTGCACACAGCCCAGCTTGGAGCGAACGACCTACACCGAACTGAGATACCTACAGCGTG
AGCTATGAGAAAGCGCCACGCTTCCCGAAGGGAGAAAGGCGGACAGGTATCCGGTAAGCGGCAGGGTCGG
AACAGGAGAGCGCACGAGGGAGCTTCCAGGGGGAAACGCCTGGTATCTTTATAGTCCTGTCGGGTTTCGC
CACCTCTGACTTGAGCGTCGATTTTTGTGATGCTCGTCAGGGGGGCGGAGCCTATGGAAAAACGCCAGCA
ACGCGGCCTTTTTACGGTTCCTGGCCTTTTGCTGGCCTTTTGCTCACATGTT
