>Addgene plasmid #82762 | pDONR223_TP53_p.P278T | depositor partial sequence | sequence record 157488 | Insert sequence
ATGGAGGAGCCGCAGTCAGATCCTAGCGTCGAGCCCCCTCTGAGTCAGGAAACATTTTCAGACCTATGGA
AACTACTTCCTGAAAACAACGTTCTGTCCCCCTTGCCGTCCCAAGCAATGGATGATTTGATGCTGTCCCC
GGACGATATTGAACAATGGTTCACTGAAGACCCAGGTCCAGATGAAGCTCCCAGAATGCCAGAGGCTGCT
CCCCGCGTGGCCCCTGCACCAGCAGCTCCTACACCGGCGGCCCCTGCACCAGCCCCCTCCTGGCCCCTGT
CATCTTCTGTCCCTTCCCAGAAAACCTACCAGGGCAGCTACGGTTTCCGTCTGGGCTTCTTGCATTCTGG
GACAGCCAAGTCTGTGACTTGCACGTACTCCCCTGCCCTCAACAAGATGTTTTGCCAACTGGCCAAGACC
TGCCCTGTGCAGCTGTGGGTTGATTCCACACCCCCGCCCGGCACCCGCGTCCGCGCCATGGCCATCTACA
AGCAGTCACAGCACATGACGGAGGTTGTGAGGCGCTGCCCCCACCATGAGCGCTGCTCAGATAGCGATGG
TCTGGCCCCTCCTCAGCATCTTATCCGAGTGGAAGGAAATTTGCGTGTGGAGTATTTGGATGACAGAAAC
ACTTTTCGACATAGTGTGGTGGTGCCCTATGAGCCGCCTGAGGTTGGCTCTGACTGTACCACCATCCACT
ACAACTACATGTGTAACAGTTCCTGCATGGGCGGCATGAACCGGAGGCCCATCCTCACCATCATCACACT
GGAAGACTCCAGTGGTAATCTACTGGGACGGAACAGCTTTGAGGTGCGTGTTTGTGCCTGTACTGGGAGA
GACCGGCGCACAGAGGAAGAGAATCTCCGCAAGAAAGGGGAGCCTCACCACGAGCTGCCCCCAGGGAGCA
CTAAGCGAGCACTGCCCAACAACACCAGCTCCTCTCCCCAGCCAAAGAAGAAACCACTGGATGGAGAATA
TTTCACCCTTCAGATCCGTGGGCGTGAGCGCTTCGAGATGTTCCGAGAGCTGAATGAGGCCTTGGAACTC
AAGGATGCCCAGGCTGGGAAGGAGCCAGGGGGGAGCAGGGCTCACTCCAGCCACCTGAAGTCCAAAAAGG
GTCAGTCTACCTCCCGCCATAAAAAACTCATGTTCAAGACAGAAGGGCCTGACTCAGACTGA
